Addgene plasmid #176943: HMGN1_pcDNA6.2/EmGFP-Bsd
Purpose: Mammalian expression vector encoding HMGN1 and EmGFP-Bsd
Depositing lab: Roger Reeves. Depositing organization: Johns Hopkins University and School of Medicine. Publication: Overexpression screen of chromosome 21 genes reveals modulators of Sonic hedgehog signaling relevant to Down syndrome. Moyer AJ, Fernandez FX, Li Y, Klinedinst DK, Florea LD, Kazuki Y, Oshimura M, Reeves RH. Dis Model Mech. 2023 Apr 1;16(4):dmm049712. doi: 10.1242/dmm.049712. Epub 2023 Apr 13. PubMed 36995257.
Backbone
  Vector backbone: pcDNA6.2/EmGFP-Bsd/V5-DEST
  Backbone manufacturer: Invitrogen (V36620)
  Backbone size w/o insert (bp): 5983
  Vector type: Mammalian Expression
  Selectable markers: EmGFP fused to Blasticidin (bsd)-resistance marker
Growth in bacteria
  Bacterial resistance: Ampicillin, 100 μg/mL
  Growth temperature: 37°C
  Growth strain: DH5alpha
  Copy number: High Copy
Gene/Insert
  Gene/Insert name: HMGN1 (alt name: HMG14)
  Species: H. sapiens (human)
  Insert size (bp): 303
  Entrez Gene: HMGN1 (a.k.a. HMG14)
  Promoter: CMV
  Cloning method: Gateway Cloning
  Sequencing primers: 5′ T7; 3′ V5 reverse
Resource information
  A portion of this plasmid was derived from a plasmid made by: Derived from Addgene #53904
Terms and licenses: Academic/Nonprofit Terms; Industry Terms: Not Available to Industry
Depositor comments: HMGN1 (NM_004965) expressed under the control of CMV promoter and EmGFP-Bsd under the control of PGK
How to cite: HMGN1_pcDNA6.2/EmGFP-Bsd was a gift from Roger Reeves (Addgene plasmid # 176943 ; http://n2t.net/addgene:176943 ; RRID:Addgene_176943)
