[The description below was written by a language model from this plasmid's Addgene catalogue record and pLannotate feature annotations shown in this document.]
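Description:
HMGN1_pcDNA6.2/EmGFP-Bsd is a mammalian expression plasmid of about 6.3 kb, built by Gateway recombination of the human HMGN1 (HMG14) coding sequence into the Invitrogen pcDNA6.2/EmGFP-Bsd/V5-DEST destination vector. It is propagated in E. coli as a high-copy plasmid through its ColE1/pUC-type origin and selected with ampicillin via the β-lactamase gene. An f1 origin is also present, along with residual lac promoter/operator sequences from the backbone.

The roughly 300 bp HMGN1 open reading frame, which encodes a nucleosome-binding chromatin protein, lies between attB1 and attB2 sites downstream of the CMV immediate-early enhancer and promoter. A T7 promoter sits just upstream, and its site serves for 5′ sequencing. A V5 epitope coding sequence follows attB2, and the unit ends in the HSV thymidine kinase polyadenylation signal. The record does not state whether HMGN1 reads through into the V5 tag or ends at its own stop codon.

A second, independent cassette uses the mouse PGK promoter to express Emerald GFP fused to blasticidin S deaminase, terminated by the SV40 poly(A) signal. This fusion lets transfected cells be identified by green fluorescence and selected with blasticidin. The small EM7 promoter ahead of it allows the marker to be expressed in bacteria as well. The short HIV LTR, bGH poly(A), bleomycin-resistance, lacI and bom fragments in the annotation appear to be partial matches rather than functional elements.

The associated publication describes an overexpression screen of chromosome 21 genes for modulators of Sonic hedgehog signalling relevant to Down syndrome, and this plasmid supplies HMGN1 for that kind of overexpression experiment.
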