Features (pLannotate 1.2.2; 26 found; start..end, strand, type, name):
      1..380     +  enhancer       CMV enhancer: human cytomegalovirus immediate early enhancer
    381..584     +  promoter       CMV promoter: human cytomegalovirus (CMV) immediate early promoter
    580..613     +  LTR            5' LTR (truncated) (fragment): truncated 5' long terminal repeat (LTR) from HIV-1
    629..647     +  promoter       T7 promoter: promoter for bacteriophage T7 RNA polymerase
    678..698     +  protein_bind   attB1: mutant version of attB; core recombination site for the Gateway® BP reaction BP Clonase™
    704..1003    +  CDS            HMGN1: HMGN1_HUMAN - Also known as HMG14. Experimental evidence at protein level: Swiss-Prot protein existence level 1. Binds to the inner side of the nucleosomal DNA thus altering the interaction between the DNA and the histone octamer. May be involved in the process which maintains transcribable genes in a unique chromatin conformation. Inhibits the phosphorylation of nucleosomal histones H3 and H2A by RPS6KA5/MSK1 and RPS6KA3/RSK2 (By similarity). From Homo sapiens (Human).
   1008..1032    -  protein_bind   attB2: mutant version of attB; recombination site for the Gateway® BP reaction BP Clonase™
   1058..1099    +  CDS            V5 tag: epitope tag from simian virus 5
   1183..1231    +  polyA_signal   HSV TK poly(A) signal: herpes simplex virus thymidine kinase polyadenylation signal (Cole and Stacy, 1985)
   1322..1338    -  polyA_signal   bGH poly(A) signal (fragment): bovine growth hormone polyadenylation signal
   1433..1861    +  rep_origin     f1 ori (sequence partly withheld): f1 bacteriophage origin of replication; arrow indicates direction of (+) strand synthesis
   1876..2375    +  promoter       PGK promoter: mouse phosphoglycerate kinase 1 promoter
   2389..2436    +  promoter       EM7 promoter: synthetic bacterial promoter&nbsp
   2455..3171    +  CDS            Emerald: Emerald is a basic (constitutively fluorescent) green fluorescent protein published in 1998, derived from Aequorea victoria. It is reported to be a very rapidly-maturing weak dimer.
   3171..3567    +  CDS            BSD (fragment): blasticidin S deaminase; Aspergillus terreus BSD; confers resistance to blasticidin
   3568..3595    +  CDS            BleoR (fragment): antibiotic-binding protein; Sh ble from Streptoalloteichus hindustanus; confers resistance to bleomycin, phleomycin, and Zeocin™
   3605..3730    +  CDS            ble (fragment): BLE_KLEPN - Experimental evidence at protein level: Swiss-Prot protein existence level 1. Binding protein with a strong affinity to the bleomycin family of antibiotics. Binds to CL990; an antimitotic-antibiotic compound. From Klebsiella pneumoniae.
   3725..3846    +  polyA_signal   SV40 poly(A) signal: SV40 polyadenylation signal
   3919..3935    -  protein_bind   lac operator: The lac repressor binds to the lac operator to inhibit transcription in E. coli. This inhibition can be relieved by adding lactose or isopropyl-β-D-thiogalactopyranoside (IPTG). lac repressor encoded by lacI
   3943..3973    -  promoter       lac promoter: promoter for the E. coli lac operon
   3988..4009    -  protein_bind   CAP binding site: CAP binding activates transcription in the presence of cAMP. E. coli catabolite activator protein
   4022..4114    -  CDS            lacI (fragment): lac repressor; lacI; The lac repressor binds to the lac operator to inhibit transcription in E. coli. This inhibition can be relieved by adding lactose or isopropyl-β-D-thiogalactopyranoside (IPTG).
   4297..4885    -  rep_origin     ori: high-copy-number ColE1/pMB1/pBR322/pUC origin of replication
   5056..5916    -  CDS            AmpR: β-lactamase; bla; confers resistance to ampicillin, carbenicillin, and related antibiotics
   5917..6021    -  promoter       AmpR promoter: bla
   6080..6132    -  misc_feature   bom (fragment): basis of mobility region from pBR322
>Addgene plasmid #176943 | HMGN1_pcDNA6.2/EmGFP-Bsd | addgene full sequence | sequence record 349698 | Addgene NGS Result
GACATTGATTATTGACTAGTTATTAATAGTAATCAATTACGGGGTCATTAGTTCATAGCCCATATATGGA
GTTCCGCGTTACATAACTTACGGTAAATGGCCCGCCTGGCTGACCGCCCAACGACCCCCGCCCATTGACG
TCAATAATGACGTATGTTCCCATAGTAACGCCAATAGGGACTTTCCATTGACGTCAATGGGTGGAGTATT
TACGGTAAACTGCCCACTTGGCAGTACATCAAGTGTATCATATGCCAAGTACGCCCCCTATTGACGTCAA
TGACGGTAAATGGCCCGCCTGGCATTATGCCCAGTACATGACCTTATGGGACTTTCCTACTTGGCAGTAC
ATCTACGTATTAGTCATCGCTATTACCATGGTGATGCGGTTTTGGCAGTACATCAATGGGCGTGGATAGC
GGTTTGACTCACGGGGATTTCCAAGTCTCCACCCCATTGACGTCAATGGGAGTTTGTTTTGGCACCAAAA
TCAACGGGACTTTCCAAAATGTCGTAACAACTCCGCCCCATTGACGCAAATGGGCGGTAGGCGTGTACGG
TGGGAGGTCTATATAAGCAGAGCTCTCTGGCTAACTAGAGAACCCACTGCTTACTGGCTTATCGAAATTA
ATACGACTCACTATAGGGAGACCCAAGCTGGCTAGTTAAGCTATCAACAAGTTTGTACAAAAAAGCAGGC
ACCATGCCCAAGAGGAAGGTCAGCTCCGCCGAAGGCGCCGCCAAGGAAGAGCCCAAGAGGAGATCGGCGC
GGTTGTCAGCTAAACCTCCTGCAAAAGTGGAAGCGAAGCCGAAAAAGGCAGCAGCGAAGGATAAATCTTC
AGACAAAAAAGTGCAAACAAAAGGGAAAAGGGGAGCAAAGGGAAAACAGGCCGAAGTGGCTAACCAAGAA
ACTAAAGAAGACTTACCTGCGGAAAACGGGGAAACGAAGACTGAGGAGAGTCCAGCCTCTGATGAAGCAG
GAGAGAAAGAAGCCAAGTCTGATTAGAACCCAGCTTTCTTGTACAAAGTGGTTGATCTAGAGGGCCCGCG
GTTCGAAGGTAAGCCTATCCCTAACCCTCTCCTCGGTCTCGATTCTACGCGTACCGGTTAGTAATGAGTT
TAAACGGGGGAGGCTAACTGAAACACGGAAGGAGACAATACCGGAAGGAACCCGCGCTATGACGGCAATA
AAAAGACAGAATAAAACGCACGGGTGTTGGGTCGTTTGTTCATAAACGCGGGGTTCGGTCCCAGGGCTGG
CACTCTGTCGATACCCCACCGAGACCCCATTGGGGCCAATACGCCCGCGTTTCTTCCTTTTCCCCACCCC
ACCCCCCAAGTTCGGGTGAAGGCCCAGGGCTCGCAGCCAACGTCGGGGCGGCAGGCCCTGCCATAGCAGA
TCTGCGCAGCTGGGGCTCTAGGGGGTATCCCC
[124 nt withheld, positions 1433-1556]
C
[91 nt withheld, positions 1558-1648]
A
[49 nt withheld, positions 1650-1698]
CCTTTGACGTTGGAGTCCACGTTCTTT
[37 nt withheld, positions 1726-1762]
ACCCTATCTCGGTCTATTCTTTTGATTTATAAGGGATTTTGCCGATTTCGGCCTATTGGTTAAAAAATGA
GCTGATTTAACAAAAATTTAACGCGAATTATCCTCGAGCTACCGGGTAGGGGAGGCGCTTTTCCCAAGGC
AGTCTGGAGCATGCGCTTTAGCAGCCCCGCTGGGCACTTGGCGCTACACAAGTGGCCTCTGGCCTCGCAC
ACATTCCACATCCACCGGTAGGCGCCAACCGGCTCCGTTCTTTGGTGGCCCCTTCGCGCCACCTTCTACT
CCTCCCCTAGTCAGGAAGTTCCCCCCCGCCCCGCAGCTCGCGTCGTGCAGGACGTGACAAATGGAAGTAG
CACGTCTCACTAGTCTCGTGCAGATGGACAGCACCGCTGAGCAATGGAAGCGGGTAGGCCTTTGGGGCAG
CGGCCAATAGCAGCTTTGCTCCTTCGCTTTCTGGGCTCAGAGGCTGGGAAGGGGTGGGTCCGGGGGCGGG
CTCAGGGGCGGGCTCAGGGGCGGGGCGGGCGCCCGAAGGTCCTCCGGAGGCCCGGCATTCTGCACGCTTC
AAAAGCGCACGTCTGCCGCGCTGTTCTCCTCTTCCTCATCTCCGGGCCTTTCGACTCTAGACACGTGTTG
ACAATTAATCATCGGCATAGTATATCGGCATAGTATAATACGACAAGGTGAGGAACTAAACCATGGTGAG
CAAGGGCGAGGAGCTGTTCACCGGGGTGGTGCCCATCCTGGTCGAGCTGGACGGCGACGTAAACGGCCAC
AAGTTCAGCGTGTCCGGCGAGGGCGAGGGCGATGCCACCTACGGCAAGCTGACCCTGAAGTTCATCTGCA
CCACCGGCAAGCTGCCCGTGCCCTGGCCCACCCTCGTGACCACCTTCACCTACGGCGTGCAGTGCTTCGC
CCGCTACCCCGACCACATGAAGCAGCACGACTTCTTCAAGTCCGCCATGCCCGAAGGCTACGTCCAGGAG
CGCACCATCTTCTTCAAGGACGACGGCAACTACAAGACCCGCGCCGAGGTGAAGTTCGAGGGCGACACCC
TGGTGAACCGCATCGAGCTGAAGGGCATCGACTTCAAGGAGGACGGCAACATCCTGGGGCACAAGCTGGA
GTACAACTACAACAGCCACAAGGTCTATATCACCGCCGACAAGCAGAAGAACGGCATCAAGGTGAACTTC
AAGACCCGCCACAACATCGAGGACGGCAGCGTGCAGCTCGCCGACCACTACCAGCAGAACACCCCCATCG
GCGACGGCCCCGTGCTGCTGCCCGACAACCACTACCTGAGCACCCAGTCCGCCCTGAGCAAAGACCCCAA
CGAGAAGCGCGATCACATGGTCCTGCTGGAGTTCGTGACCGCCGCCGGGATCACTCTCGGCATGGACGAG
CTGTACAAGGCCAAGCCTTTGTCTCAAGAAGAATCCACCCTCATTGAAAGAGCAACGGCTACAATCAACA
GCATCCCCATCTCTGAAGACTACAGCGTCGCCAGCGCAGCTCTCTCTAGCGACGGCCGCATCTTCACTGG
TGTCAATGTATATCATTTTACTGGGGGACCTTGTGCAGAACTCGTGGTGCTGGGCACTGCTGCTGCTGCG
GCAGCTGGCAACCTGACTTGTATCGTCGCGATCGGAAATGAGAACAGGGGCATCTTGAGCCCCTGCGGAC
GGTGCCGACAGGTGCTTCTCGATCTGCATCCTGGGATCAAAGCCATAGTGAAGGACAGTGATGGACAGCC
GACGGCAGTTGGGATTCGTGAATTGCTGCCCTCTGGTTATGTGTGGGAGGGCTAAGCACTTCGTGGCCGA
GGAGCAGGACTGACACGTGCTACGAGATTTCGATTCCACCGCCGCCTTCTATGAAAGGTTGGGCTTCGGA
ATCGTTTTCCGGGACGCCGGCTGGATGATCCTCCAGCGCGGGGATCTCATGCTGGAGTTCTTCGCCCACC
CCAACTTGTTTATTGCAGCTTATAATGGTTACAAATAAAGCAATAGCATCACAAATTTCACAAATAAAGC
ATTTTTTTCACTGCATTCTAGTTGTGGTTTGTCCAAACTCATCAATGTATCTTATCATGTCTGTATACCG
TCGACCTCTAGCTAGAGCTTGGCGTAATCATGGTCATAGCTGTTTCCTGTGTGAAATTGTTATCCGCTCA
CAATTCCACACAACATACGAGCCGGAAGCATAAAGTGTAAAGCCTGGGGTGCCTAATGAGTGAGCTAACT
CACATTAATTGCGTTGCGCTCACTGCCCGCTTTCCAGTCGGGAAACCTGTCGTGCCAGCTGCATTAATGA
ATCGGCCAACGCGCGGGGAGAGGCGGTTTGCGTATTGGGCGCTCTTCCGCTTCCTCGCTCACTGACTCGC
TGCGCTCGGTCGTTCGGCTGCGGCGAGCGGTATCAGCTCACTCAAAGGCGGTAATACGGTTATCCACAGA
ATCAGGGGATAACGCAGGAAAGAACATGTGAGCAAAAGGCCAGCAAAAGGCCAGGAACCGTAAAAAGGCC
GCGTTGCTGGCGTTTTTCCATAGGCTCCGCCCCCCTGACGAGCATCACAAAAATCGACGCTCAAGTCAGA
GGTGGCGAAACCCGACAGGACTATAAAGATACCAGGCGTTTCCCCCTGGAAGCTCCCTCGTGCGCTCTCC
TGTTCCGACCCTGCCGCTTACCGGATACCTGTCCGCCTTTCTCCCTTCGGGAAGCGTGGCGCTTTCTCAT
AGCTCACGCTGTAGGTATCTCAGTTCGGTGTAGGTCGTTCGCTCCAAGCTGGGCTGTGTGCACGAACCCC
CCGTTCAGCCCGACCGCTGCGCCTTATCCGGTAACTATCGTCTTGAGTCCAACCCGGTAAGACACGACTT
ATCGCCACTGGCAGCAGCCACTGGTAACAGGATTAGCAGAGCGAGGTATGTAGGCGGTGCTACAGAGTTC
TTGAAGTGGTGGCCTAACTACGGCTACACTAGAAGAACAGTATTTGGTATCTGCGCTCTGCTGAAGCCAG
TTACCTTCGGAAAAAGAGTTGGTAGCTCTTGATCCGGCAAACAAACCACCGCTGGTAGCGGTGGTTTTTT
TGTTTGCAAGCAGCAGATTACGCGCAGAAAAAAAGGATCTCAAGAAGATCCTTTGATCTTTTCTACGGGG
TCTGACGCTCAGTGGAACGAAAACTCACGTTAAGGGATTTTGGTCATGAGATTATCAAAAAGGATCTTCA
CCTAGATCCTTTTAAATTAAAAATGAAGTTTTAAATCAATCTAAAGTATATATGAGTAAACTTGGTCTGA
CAGTTACCAATGCTTAATCAGTGAGGCACCTATCTCAGCGATCTGTCTATTTCGTTCATCCATAGTTGCC
TGACTCCCCGTCGTGTAGATAACTACGATACGGGAGGGCTTACCATCTGGCCCCAGTGCTGCAATGATAC
CGCGAGACCCACGCTCACCGGCTCCAGATTTATCAGCAATAAACCAGCCAGCCGGAAGGGCCGAGCGCAG
AAGTGGTCCTGCAACTTTATCCGCCTCCATCCAGTCTATTAATTGTTGCCGGGAAGCTAGAGTAAGTAGT
TCGCCAGTTAATAGTTTGCGCAACGTTGTTGCCATTGCTACAGGCATCGTGGTGTCACGCTCGTCGTTTG
GTATGGCTTCATTCAGCTTCGGTTCCCAACGATCAAGGCGAGTTACATGATCCCCCATGTTGTGCAAAAA
AGCGGTTAGCTCCTTCGGTCCTCCGATCGTTGTCAGAAGTAAGTTGGCCGCAGTGTTATCACTCATGGTT
ATGGCAGCACTGCATAATTCTCTTACTGTCATGCCATCCGTAAGATGCTTTTCTGTGACTGGTGAGTACT
CAACCAAGTCATTCTGAGAATAGTGTATGCGGCGACCGAGTTGCTCTTGCCCGGCGTCAATACGGGATAA
TACCGCGCCACATAGCAGAACTTTAAAAGTGCTCATCATTGGAAAACGTTCTTCGGGGCGAAAACTCTCA
AGGATCTTACCGCTGTTGAGATCCAGTTCGATGTAACCCACTCGTGCACCCAACTGATCTTCAGCATCTT
TTACTTTCACCAGCGTTTCTGGGTGAGCAAAAACAGGAAGGCAAAATGCCGCAAAAAAGGGAATAAGGGC
GACACGGAAATGTTGAATACTCATACTCTTCCTTTTTCAATATTATTGAAGCATTTATCAGGGTTATTGT
CTCATGAGCGGATACATATTTGAATGTATTTAGAAAAATAAACAAATAGGGGTTCCGCGCACATTTCCCC
GAAAAGTGCCACCTGACGTCGACGGATCGGGAGATCTCCCGATCCCCTATGGTGCACTCTCAGTACAATC
TGCTCTGATGCCGCATAGTTAAGCCAGTATCTGCTCCCTGCTTGTGTGTTGGAGGTCGCTGAGTAGTGCG
CGAGCAAAATTTAAGCTACAACAAGGCAAGGCTTGACCGACAATTGCATGAAGAATCTGCTTAGGGTTAG
GCGTTTTGCGCTGCTTCGCGATGTACGGGCCAGATATACGCGTT
